Addgene plasmid #160726: pAAV-UBC-S2-RAB_EKARev
Purpose: Signaling reporter island (SiRI) construct for spatially multiplexed imaging. Contains RFP-based fluorescent reporter RAB-EKARev (ERK indicator), VSV-G tag, and S2 protein scaffold.
Depositing lab: Edward Boyden. Depositing organization: Massachusetts Institute of Technology. Publication: Spatial Multiplexing of Fluorescent Reporters for Imaging Signaling Network Dynamics. Linghu C, Johnson SL, Valdes PA, Shemesh OA, Park WM, Park D, Piatkevich KD, Wassie AT, Liu Y, An B, Barnes SA, Celiker OT, Yao CC, Yu CJ, Wang R, Adamala KP, Bear MF, Keating AE, Boyden ES. Cell. 2020 Nov 17. pii: S0092-8674(20)31399-4. doi: 10.1016/j.cell.2020.10.035. PubMed 33232692.
Backbone
  Vector backbone: pAAV-UBC
  Backbone manufacturer: Epoch Life Science
  Backbone size w/o insert (bp): 4178
  Vector type: Mammalian Expression, AAV
Growth in bacteria
  Bacterial resistance: Ampicillin, 100 μg/mL
  Growth temperature: 37°C
  Growth strain: NEB Stable
  Copy number: High Copy
Gene/Insert
  Gene/Insert name: S2-RAB_EKARev (alt names: S2-RAB_EKARev-VSVg; SiRI-S2-RAB_EKARev)
  Species: Synthetic
  Insert size (bp): 3273
  Mutation: N/A
  GenBank ID: MT449932
  Promoter: Human ubiquitin C (UBC) promoter
  Cloning method: Gibson Cloning
  Sequencing primers: 5′ GATCGCTGTGATCGTCACTTGG; 3′ WPRE-R
Terms and licenses: Academic/Nonprofit Terms; Industry Terms: Not Available to Industry
Depositor comments: The pAAV-UBC backbone contains WHP Post-transcriptional Response Element (WPRE) at 3'-UTR. The RAB_EKARev segment in this gene contains protein sequences that are similar to HA tag, and antibodies against HA tag may bind to this protein. 5' cloning site: SpeI (not destroyed), 3' cloning site: HindIII (not destroyed).
How to cite: pAAV-UBC-S2-RAB_EKARev was a gift from Edward Boyden (Addgene plasmid # 160726 ; http://n2t.net/addgene:160726 ; RRID:Addgene_160726)
