[The description below was written by a language model from this plasmid's Addgene catalogue record, the feature table of its GenBank file and pLannotate feature annotations shown in this document.]
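Description:
pAAV-UBC-S2-RAB_EKARev is a 7.5 kb AAV transfer plasmid for mammalian expression, built on the pAAV-UBC backbone. It is maintained in E. coli through a high-copy ColE1/pUC-type origin and selected with ampicillin via the bla gene. An f1 phage origin is also present. Two AAV2 inverted terminal repeats flank the expression cassette, so the region between them can be packaged into recombinant AAV particles, or the plasmid can be transfected directly.

The cassette is driven by the human ubiquitin C promoter and encodes a single synthetic fusion protein of about 3.3 kb, a "signaling reporter island" (SiRI). From N- to C-terminus it comprises a self-assembling subunit labelled 1M3U (automated annotation matches it to E. coli PanB), a flexible linker, the red fluorescent ERK activity indicator RAB-EKARev (codon-optimized for mouse cells), a VSV-G epitope tag, a second linker, and a short designed oligomerizing domain labelled 2L8HC4_15/Tetra2. The two assembly domains together constitute the S2 scaffold. Annotation of the reporter shows two dimer2-related Discosoma red fluorescent protein modules flanking a PIN1-derived fragment, which probably acts as the phospho-binding element. A WPRE in the 3′ UTR enhances transcript expression, and an SV40 polyadenylation signal terminates the message.

The construct is intended for spatially multiplexed imaging: the scaffold clusters the reporter into discrete puncta within cells, so several spectrally similar indicators can be read out at separate locations, and their identity can then be assigned by immunostaining for the epitope tag. The depositor notes that RAB-EKARev contains HA-like sequences that anti-HA antibodies may recognize.
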