LOCUS       Exported 7457 bp ds-DNA circular SYN 08-SEP-2020
DEFINITION  Signaling reporter island (SiRI) construct for spatially multiplexed
            imaging. Contains RFP-based fluorescent reporter RAB-EKARev (ERK
            indicator), VSV-G tag, and S2 protein scaffold.
ACCESSION   .
VERSION     .
KEYWORDS    .
SOURCE      synthetic DNA construct
  ORGANISM  synthetic DNA construct
REFERENCE   1 (bases 1 to 7457)
  AUTHORS   Synthetic Neurobiology
  TITLE     Direct Submission
REFERENCE   2 (bases 1 to 7457)
  TITLE     Direct Submission
REFERENCE   3 (bases 1 to 7457)
  TITLE     Direct Submission
REFERENCE   4 (bases 1 to 7457)
  TITLE     Direct Submission
REFERENCE   5 (bases 1 to 7457)
  AUTHORS   Ed Boyden Lab
  TITLE     Direct Submission
  JOURNAL   Exported Thursday, Sep 17, 2020 from SnapGene Viewer 5.1.6
            https://www.snapgene.com
COMMENT     SGRef: number: 1; type: "Journal Article"
COMMENT     SGRef: number: 2; type: "Journal Article"
COMMENT     SGRef: number: 3; type: "Journal Article"
COMMENT     SGRef: number: 4; type: "Journal Article"
COMMENT     Spatial multiplexing of fluorescentreporters for imaging signaling
            network dynamics
FEATURES             Location/Qualifiers
     source          1..7457
                     /organism="synthetic DNA construct"
                     /mol_type="other DNA"
                     /note="color: #ffffff"
     source          687..1478
                     /organism="synthetic DNA construct"
                     /mol_type="other DNA"
                     /note="color: #ffffff"
     source          1485..3614
                     /organism="synthetic DNA construct"
                     /mol_type="other DNA"
                     /note="color: #ffffff"
     source          1485..1628
                     /organism="synthetic DNA construct"
                     /mol_type="other DNA"
                     /note="color: #ffffff"
     source          1485..1628
                     /organism="synthetic DNA construct"
                     /mol_type="other DNA"
                     /note="color: #ffffff"
     source          1485..1628
                     /organism="synthetic DNA construct"
                     /mol_type="other DNA"
                     /note="color: #ffffff"
     source          1485..1628
                     /organism="synthetic DNA construct"
                     /mol_type="other DNA"
                     /note="color: #ffffff"
     source          1485..1628
                     /organism="synthetic DNA construct"
                     /mol_type="other DNA"
                     /note="color: #ffffff"
     source          1485..1628
                     /organism="synthetic DNA construct"
                     /mol_type="other DNA"
                     /note="color: #ffffff"
     source          1629..3605
                     /organism="synthetic DNA construct"
                     /mol_type="other DNA"
     source          1629..3605
                     /organism="synthetic DNA construct"
                     /mol_type="other DNA"
     source          1629..3605
                     /organism="synthetic DNA construct"
                     /mol_type="other DNA"
     source          1629..3605
                     /organism="synthetic DNA construct"
                     /mol_type="other DNA"
     source          2487..2840
                     /organism="synthetic DNA construct"
                     /mol_type="other DNA"
     source          3606..3614
                     /organism="synthetic DNA construct"
                     /mol_type="other DNA"
                     /note="color: #ffffff"
     source          3606..3614
                     /organism="synthetic DNA construct"
                     /mol_type="other DNA"
                     /note="color: #ffffff"
     source          3606..3614
                     /organism="synthetic DNA construct"
                     /mol_type="other DNA"
                     /note="color: #ffffff"
                     /note="color: #ffffff"
     source          3648..3728
                     /organism="synthetic DNA construct"
                     /lab_host="Mammalian Cells"
                     /mol_type="other DNA"
                     /note="color: #ffffff"
     source          3648..3728
                     /organism="synthetic DNA construct"
                     /mol_type="other DNA"
                     /note="color: #ffffff"
     source          3648..3728
                     /organism="synthetic DNA construct"
                     /mol_type="other DNA"
                     /note="color: #ffffff"
     misc_feature    71..260
                     /label=ITR
                     /note="ITR"
                     /note="color: #a6acb3"
     promoter        274..673
                     /label=UBC promoter
                     /note="human ubiquitin C promoter"
     CDS             687..1478
                     /codon_start=1
                     /label=1M3U
                     /label=BP09
                     /note="BP09"
                     /note="color: #993366"
                     /translation="MKPTTISLLQKYKQEKKRFATITAYDYSFAKLFADEGLNVMLVGD
                     SLGMTVQGHDSTLPVTVADIAYHTAAVRRGAPNCLLLADLPFMAYATPEQAFENAATVM
                     RAGANMVKIEGGEWLVETVQMLTERAVPVCGHLGLTPQSVNIFGGYKVQGRGLLAGLQL
                     LSDALALEAAGAQLLVLECVPVELAKRITEALAIPVIGIGAGNVTDGQILVMHDAFGIT
                     GGHIPKFAKNFLAETGDIRAAVRQYMAEVESGVYPGEEHSFH"
     CDS             1485..1628
                     /codon_start=1
                     /label=Linker48
                     /label=48
                     /note="48"
                     /note="color: #993366"
                     /translation="GGSGGTGGSGGTGGSGGTGGSGGTGGSGGTGGSGGTGGSGGTGGS
                     GGT"
     CDS             1629..3605
                     /codon_start=1
                     /product="RAB-EKARev: Optimized for mouse cell expresion"
                     /label=RAB-EKARev
                     /translation="MVSKSEEVIKEFMRFKVRLEGSMNGHEFEIEGEGEGRPYEGTQTA
                     KLKVTKGGPLPFAWDILSPQIMYGSKAYVKHPADVPDYMKLSFPEGFKWERVMHFEDGG
                     LVTVTQDTSLQDGTLIYKVKMRGTNFPPDGPVMQKKTLGWDYATERLYPEDGVLKGELL
                     GRLKLKDGGLNLVEFKTIYMAKKPVQLPGYYFVDTKLGITSHNEDYTIVEQYERSEGRH
                     HLGHGTGSRSMADEEKLPPGWEKRMSRSSGRVYYFNHITNASQWERPSGNSSSGGKNGQ
                     GEPARGTSAGGSAGGSAGGSAGGSAGGSGSAGGSAGGSTSAGGSAGGSAGGSAGGSAGG
                     SGSAGGSAGGSTSAGGSAGGSAGGSAGGSAGGSGSAGGSAGGSTSAGGSAGGSAGGSAG
                     GSAGGSGPDVPRTPVDKAKLSFQFPGTASSEDNNMATIKEFMRFKVRMEGSMNGHEFEI
                     EGEGEGRPYEGTQTAKLKVTKGGPLPFAWDILSPQFMYGSEAYVRHPADIPDYKKLPFP
                     EGFKWERVMNFEDGGLVTVTQDSSLQDGTLICKVKMRGTNFPPDGPVMQKKTMGWEAST
                     EMLYPEDGVLKGHSYQALKLKDGGHYLVEFETIYMAKKPVQLPGDYCVDTKLDITSHNE
                     DYTIVEQYGRSEGRHRLGMDERYK"
     CDS             3615..3647
                     /codon_start=1
                     /product="epitope tag from vesicular stomatitis virus G
                     protein"
                     /label=VSV-G
                     /translation="YTDIEMNRLGK"
     CDS             3648..3728
                     /codon_start=1
                     /label=Linker27
                     /label=27
                     /note="27"
                     /note="color: #993366"
                     /translation="GGSGGSGGTGGSGGSGGTGGSGGSGGT"
     CDS             3729..3956
                     /codon_start=1
                     /label=2L8HC4_15
                     /label=Tetra2
                     /note="Tetra2"
                     /note="color: #993366"
                     /translation="GSRVYESEKLAREADKLAQKSEDMAREADKQARRAEERPDREEIA
                     RLAAIIARMVALNSRIAMLMARMIMLNSQES"
     misc_feature    3972..4560
                     /label=WPRE
                     /note="WPRE"
                     /note="woodchuck hepatitis virus
                     posttranscriptionalregulatory element"
                     /note="color: #a6acb3"
     polyA_signal    4603..4724
                     /label=SV40 poly(A) signal
                     /note="SV40 poly(A) signal"
                     /note="SV40 polyadenylation signal"
                     /note="color: #a6acb3"
     misc_feature    4827..5016
                     /label=ITR
                     /note="ITR"
                     /note="color: #a6acb3; direction: LEFT"
     rep_origin      complement(5252..5840)
                     /direction=LEFT
                     /label=ori
                     /note="ori"
                     /note="high-copy-number ColE1/pMB1/pBR322/pUC origin of
                     replication"
                     /note="color: #ffff00"
     CDS             complement(6011..6871)
                     /codon_start=1
                     /gene="bla"
                     /product="beta-lactamase"
                     /label=bla
                     /note="bla"
                     /note="AmpR"
                     /note="confers resistance to ampicillin, carbenicillin, and
                     related antibiotics"
                     /note="color: #993366"
                     /translation="MSIQHFRVALIPFFAAFCLPVFAHPETLVKVKDAEDQLGARVGYI
                     ELDLNSGKILESFRPEERFPMMSTFKVLLCGAVLSRIDAGQEQLGRRIHYSQNDLVEYS
                     PVTEKHLTDGMTVRELCSAAITMSDNTAANLLLTTIGGPKELTAFLHNMGDHVTRLDRW
                     EPELNEAIPNDERDTTMPVAMATTLRKLLTGELLTLASRQQLIDWMEADKVAGPLLRSA
                     LPAGWFIADKSGAGERGSRGIIAALGPDGKPSRIVVIYTTGSQATMDERNRQIAEIGAS
                     LIKHW"
     promoter        complement(6872..6976)
                     /gene="bla"
                     /label=AmpR promoter
                     /label=bla promoter
                     /note="bla promoter"
                     /note="AmpR promoter"
                     /note="color: #ffffff; direction: LEFT"
     rep_origin      complement(7002..7457)
                     /direction=LEFT
                     /label=f1 ori
                     /note="f1 ori"
                     /note="f1 bacteriophage origin of replication;
                     arrowindicates direction of (+) strand synthesis"
                     /note="color: #ffff00"
ORIGIN
        1 cccattcgcc attcaggctg cgcaactgtt gggaagggcg atcggtgcgg gcctcttcgc
       61 tattacgcca gctgcgcgct cgctcgctca ctgaggccgc ccgggcaaag cccgggcgtc
      121 gggcgacctt tggtcgcccg gcctcagtga gcgagcgagc gcgcagagag ggagtggcca
      181 actccatcac taggggttcc ttgtagttaa tgattaaccc gccatgctac ttatctacgt
      241 agccatgctc taggaagatc gtaggttaat taaggcctcc gcgccgggtt ttggcgcctc
      301 ccgcgggcgc ccccctcctc acggcgagcg ctgccacgtc agacgaaggg cgcagcgagc
      361 gtcctgatcc ttccgcccgg acgctcagga cagcggcccg ctgctcataa gactcggcct
      421 tagaacccca gtatcagcag aaggacattt taggacggga cttgggtgac tctagggcac
      481 tggttttctt tccagagagc ggaacaggcg aggaaaagta gtcccttctc ggcgattctg
      541 cggagggatc tccgtggggc ggtgaacgcc gatgattata taaggacgcg ccgggtgtgg
      601 cacagctagt tccgtcgcag ccgggatttg ggtcgcggtt cttgtttgtg gatcgctgtg
      661 atcgtcactt ggcgactagt gccaccatga agcccaccac aatcagcctg ctgcagaagt
      721 acaagcagga gaagaagcgg ttcgccacca tcacagctta cgactactcc ttcgccaagc
      781 tgtttgctga tgagggactg aacgtgatgc tggtgggaga ctctctgggc atgaccgtgc
      841 agggacacga cagcaccctg ccagtgacag tggccgatat cgcttaccac acagccgctg
      901 tgaggagagg agcccctaac tgcctgctgc tggctgatct gcccttcatg gcctacgcta
      961 cccctgagca ggcctttgag aacgccgcta cagtgatgag ggccggcgct aacatggtga
     1021 agatcgaggg cggagagtgg ctggtggaga ccgtgcagat gctgacagag agagccgtgc
     1081 cagtgtgcgg acacctggga ctgaccccac agtctgtgaa catctttggc ggatacaagg
     1141 tgcagggaag gggactgctg gctggactgc agctgctgtc cgacgctctg gctctggagg
     1201 ctgctggagc tcagctgctg gtgctggagt gcgtgcctgt ggagctggct aagcgcatca
     1261 cagaggccct ggctatccca gtgatcggaa tcggagctgg aaacgtgacc gacggacaga
     1321 tcctggtcat gcacgatgct ttcggcatca caggcggaca catcccaaag ttcgccaaga
     1381 actttctggc tgagaccggc gatatcaggg ctgctgtgcg ccagtacatg gctgaggtgg
     1441 agtccggagt gtacccagga gaggagcaca gctttcactc tagaggaggt tctggtggaa
     1501 ccggtggaag tggagggaca ggaggttcag gtggtactgg tggctctgga ggaacaggag
     1561 gctccggagg tacaggaggg tcaggaggga ctggaggctc tggaggtact ggcggttcag
     1621 gaggtaccat ggtgtccaag agcgaagaag tgatcaagga gttcatgagg ttcaaggtca
     1681 ggctggaagg aagcatgaat ggccacgagt tcgagattga gggagagggt gaaggcagac
     1741 cttatgaagg aacacagact gctaaactca aagtgactaa aggtggtcct ctcccattcg
     1801 cttgggacat cctgtctcca cagatcatgt atggcagcaa agcatacgtc aagcacccag
     1861 ccgacgtgcc agattacatg aaactgagct tcccagaggg attcaaatgg gaaagggtga
     1921 tgcacttcga ggatggagga ctcgtcacag ttacccaaga cacttctctc caagacggaa
     1981 ccctgatcta caaggtcaag atgagaggca ctaactttcc acccgatgga cccgttatgc
     2041 agaagaagac tctcggttgg gactatgcaa ctgagagact gtacccagaa gacggagtgc
     2101 tcaagggtga actgctcggt agactcaagc tcaaggacgg tggcctgaac ctggtggagt
     2161 tcaagacaat ctacatggct aagaagccag tccagctccc tggctactac ttcgtggaca
     2221 ccaaactggg cattacatct cacaatgaag actacaccat cgtggagcag tacgaacgct
     2281 ccgaaggtag gcatcacctg ggacatggaa ctggttccag gtccatggct gatgaagaga
     2341 agctgccacc tggatgggag aagagaatgt ctcgcagctc tggcagagtt tactacttca
     2401 accacatcac aaacgcctcc cagtgggaaa ggccatccgg taactcttcc tccggtggca
     2461 agaacggaca aggcgaacct gctagaggaa ccagtgctgg tggtagtgct ggtggtagtg
     2521 ctggtggtag tgctggtggt agtgctggtg gttccggcag tgctggtggt agtgctggtg
     2581 gtagtaccag tgctggtggt agtgctggtg gtagtgctgg tggtagtgct ggtggtagtg
     2641 ctggtggttc cggcagtgct ggtggtagtg ctggtggtag taccagtgct ggtggtagtg
     2701 ctggtggtag tgctggtggt agtgctggtg gtagtgctgg tggttccggc agtgctggtg
     2761 gtagtgctgg tggtagtacc agtgctggtg gtagtgctgg tggtagtgct ggtggtagtg
     2821 ctggtggtag tgctggtggt tctggtccag atgtgcctcg cactcctgtg gacaaggcta
     2881 aactgagctt ccagtttcca ggtactgcta gcagcgaaga taacaacatg gctaccatca
     2941 aggagttcat gagattcaaa gttcgcatgg agggcagcat gaacggacac gagttcgaaa
     3001 tcgagggtga aggtgagggc agaccttacg aaggtactca gactgcaaag ctgaaggtga
     3061 ccaagggtgg acctctgcca tttgcctggg acatcctctc tccacagttc atgtacggca
     3121 gcgaggcata cgtcaggcat cctgctgata tccctgatta caagaaactc ccatttcctg
     3181 agggattcaa atgggagaga gtcatgaact ttgaagacgg tggtctggtc actgtgacac
     3241 aggactcttc tctgcaggac ggaaccctca tctgcaaagt taagatgaga ggaacaaact
     3301 ttcctccaga cggacccgtg atgcagaaga agactatggg ctgggaggct tctacagaga
     3361 tgctgtaccc tgaggacgga gtgctgaagg gtcattccta ccaagctctc aagctgaagg
     3421 acggtggcca ctatctcgtg gagttcgaga ctatctacat ggcaaagaaa cccgtgcaac
     3481 tgcctggtga ctactgtgtt gacacaaagc tggacattac aagccacaac gaggattaca
     3541 ccatcgttga gcaatacgga aggtctgagg gcaggcatag gctcggcatg gatgagaggt
     3601 acaagggatc cggttacact gacattgaga tgaacagact cggtaaggga ggttctggag
     3661 gttctggtgg tactggtggt tctggaggat ctggtggtac aggaggtagc ggaggttctg
     3721 gtggaaccgg aagcagagtg tacgagtctg agaaactggc tagagaggca gacaagctgg
     3781 ctcagaagag cgaggatatg gctagagagg cagataagca ggccaggagg gctgaggaaa
     3841 gacctgacag agaagagatt gctaggctcg ctgccatcat tgctaggatg gtggctctca
     3901 actccagaat cgcaatgctc atggcacgca tgatcatgct gaactctcaa gagagctaaa
     3961 agcttatcga taatcaacct ctggattaca aaatttgtga aagattgact ggtattctta
     4021 actatgttgc tccttttacg ctatgtggat acgctgcttt aatgcctttg tatcatgcta
     4081 ttgcttcccg tatggctttc attttctcct ccttgtataa atcctggttg ctgtctcttt
     4141 atgaggagtt gtggcccgtt gtcaggcaac gtggcgtggt gtgcactgtg tttgctgacg
     4201 caacccccac tggttggggc attgccacca cctgtcagct cctttccggg actttcgctt
     4261 tccccctccc tattgccacg gcggaactca tcgccgcctg ccttgcccgc tgctggacag
     4321 gggctcggct gttgggcact gacaattccg tggtgttgtc ggggaaatca tcgtcctttc
     4381 cttggctgct cgcctgtgtt gccacctgga ttctgcgcgg gacgtccttc tgctacgtcc
     4441 cttcggccct caatccagcg gaccttcctt cccgcggcct gctgccggct ctgcggcctc
     4501 ttccgcgtct tcgccttcgc cctcagacga gtcggatctc cctttgggcc gcctccccgc
     4561 atcgataccg tcgacccggg cggccgcttc gagcagacat gataagatac attgatgagt
     4621 ttggacaaac cacaactaga atgcagtgaa aaaaatgctt tatttgtgaa atttgtgatg
     4681 ctattgcttt atttgtaacc attataagct gcaataaaca agttaacaac aacaattgca
     4741 ttcattttat gtttcaggtt cagggggaga tgtgggaggt tttttaaagc aagtaaaacc
     4801 tctacaaatg tggtaaaatc gataaggatc ttcctagagc atggctacgt agataagtag
     4861 catggcgggt taatcattaa ctacaaggaa cccctagtga tggagttggc cactccctct
     4921 ctgcgcgctc gctcgctcac tgaggccggg cgaccaaagg tcgcccgacg cccgggcttt
     4981 gcccgggcgg cctcagtgag cgagcgagcg cgcagctgca ttaatgaatc ggccaacgcg
     5041 cggggagagg cggtttgcgt attgggcgct cttccgcttc ctcgctcact gactcgctgc
     5101 gctcggtcgt tcggctgcgg cgagcggtat cagctcactc aaaggcggta atacggttat
     5161 ccacagaatc aggggataac gcaggaaaga acatgtgagc aaaaggccag caaaaggcca
     5221 ggaaccgtaa aaaggccgcg ttgctggcgt ttttccatag gctccgcccc cctgacgagc
     5281 atcacaaaaa tcgacgctca agtcagaggt ggcgaaaccc gacaggacta taaagatacc
     5341 aggcgtttcc ccctggaagc tccctcgtgc gctctcctgt tccgaccctg ccgcttaccg
     5401 gatacctgtc cgcctttctc ccttcgggaa gcgtggcgct ttctcatagc tcacgctgta
     5461 ggtatctcag ttcggtgtag gtcgttcgct ccaagctggg ctgtgtgcac gaaccccccg
     5521 ttcagcccga ccgctgcgcc ttatccggta actatcgtct tgagtccaac ccggtaagac
     5581 acgacttatc gccactggca gcagccactg gtaacaggat tagcagagcg aggtatgtag
     5641 gcggtgctac agagttcttg aagtggtggc ctaactacgg ctacactaga agaacagtat
     5701 ttggtatctg cgctctgctg aagccagtta ccttcggaaa aagagttggt agctcttgat
     5761 ccggcaaaca aaccaccgct ggtagcggtg gtttttttgt ttgcaagcag cagattacgc
     5821 gcagaaaaaa aggatctcaa gaagatcctt tgatcttttc tacggggtct gacgctcagt
     5881 ggaacgaaaa ctcacgttaa gggattttgg tcatgagatt atcaaaaagg atcttcacct
     5941 agatcctttt aaattaaaaa tgaagtttta aatcaatcta aagtatatat gagtaaactt
     6001 ggtctgacag ttaccaatgc ttaatcagtg aggcacctat ctcagcgatc tgtctatttc
     6061 gttcatccat agttgcctga ctccccgtcg tgtagataac tacgatacgg gagggcttac
     6121 catctggccc cagtgctgca atgataccgc gcgacccacg ctcaccggct ccagatttat
     6181 cagcaataaa ccagccagcc ggaagggccg agcgcagaag tggtcctgca actttatccg
     6241 cctccatcca gtctattaat tgttgccggg aagctagagt aagtagttcg ccagttaata
     6301 gtttgcgcaa cgttgttgcc attgctacag gcatcgtggt gtcacgctcg tcgtttggta
     6361 tggcttcatt cagctccggt tcccaacgat caaggcgagt tacatgatcc cccatgttgt
     6421 gcaaaaaagc ggttagctcc ttcggtcctc cgatcgttgt cagaagtaag ttggccgcag
     6481 tgttatcact catggttatg gcagcactgc ataattctct tactgtcatg ccatccgtaa
     6541 gatgcttttc tgtgactggt gagtactcaa ccaagtcatt ctgagaatag tgtatgcggc
     6601 gaccgagttg ctcttgcccg gcgtcaatac gggataatac cgcgccacat agcagaactt
     6661 taaaagtgct catcattgga aaacgttctt cggggcgaaa actctcaagg atcttaccgc
     6721 tgttgagatc cagttcgatg taacccactc gtgcacccaa ctgatcttca gcatctttta
     6781 ctttcaccag cgtttctggg tgagcaaaaa caggaaggca aaatgccgca aaaaagggaa
     6841 taagggcgac acggaaatgt tgaatactca tactcttcct ttttcaatat tattgaagca
     6901 tttatcaggg ttattgtctc atgagcggat acatatttga atgtatttag aaaaataaac
     6961 aaataggggt tccgcgcaca tttccccgaa aagtgccacc taaattgtaa gcgttaatat
     7021 tttgttaaaa ttcgcgttaa atttttgtta aatcagctca ttttttaacc aataggccga
     7081 aatcggcaaa atcccttata aatcaaaaga atagaccgag atagggttga gtgttgttcc
     7141 agtttggaac aagagtccac tattaaagaa cgtggactcc aacgtcaaag gnnnnnnnnn
     7201 nnnnnnnnnn nnnnnnnnnn nnnnnnnnnn nnnnnnnnnn tnnnnnnnnn nnnnnnnnnn
     7261 nnnnnnnnnn nnnnnnnnnn nnnnnnnnnn nnnnnnnnnn nnnnnnnnnn nnnnnnnnnn
     7321 nnnnnnnnnn nngnnnnnnn nnnnnnnnnn nnnnnnnnnn nnnnnnnnnn nnnnnnnnnn
     7381 nnnnnnnnnn nnnnnnnnnn nnnnnnnnnn nnnnnnnnnn nnnnnnnnnn nnnnnnnnnn
     7441 nnnnnnnnnn nnnnnnn
//
