Features (pLannotate 1.2.2; 16 found; start..end, strand, type, name):
      1..399     +  promoter       UbC promoter: human ubiquitin C promoter
    414..1205    +  CDS            panB: PANB_ECOLI - Experimental evidence at protein level: Swiss-Prot protein existence level 1. Catalyzes the reversible reaction in which hydroxymethyl group from 5,10-methylenetetrahydrofolate is transferred onto alpha- ketoisovalerate to form ketopantoate. From Escherichia coli (strain K12).
   1356..2027    +  CDS            dimer2: dimer2 is a basic (constitutively fluorescent) orange fluorescent protein published in 2002, derived from Discosoma sp.. It has low acid sensitivity.
   2052..2213    +  CDS            PIN1 (fragment): PIN1_HUMAN - Experimental evidence at protein level: Swiss-Prot protein existence level 1. Peptidyl-prolyl cis/trans isomerase (PPIase) that binds to and isomerizes specific phosphorylated Ser/Thr-Pro (pSer/Thr-Pro) motifs (PubMed:21497122, PubMed:23623683, PubMed:29686383). By inducing conformational changes in a subset of phosphorylated proteins, acts as a molecular switch in multiple cellular processes (PubMed:21497122, PubMed:22033920, PubMed:23623683). Displays a preference for acidic residues located N-terminally to the proline bond to be isomerized. Regulates mitosis presumably by inter
   2634..3311    +  CDS            dimer2: dimer2 is a basic (constitutively fluorescent) orange fluorescent protein published in 2002, derived from Discosoma sp.. It has low acid sensitivity.
   3699..4287    +  misc_feature   WPRE: woodchuck hepatitis virus posttranscriptional regulatory element
   4330..4451    -  polyA_signal   SV40 poly(A) signal: SV40 polyadenylation signal
   4474..4542    -  CDS            large T antigen (fragment): large T antigen from SV40 (simian virus 40)
   4613..4746    +  repeat_region  AAV2 ITR: inverted terminal repeat of adeno-associated virus serotype 2 inverted
   4740..4796    -  CDS            lacI (fragment): lac repressor; lacI; The lac repressor binds to the lac operator to inhibit transcription in E. coli. This inhibition can be relieved by adding lactose or isopropyl-β-D-thiogalactopyranoside (IPTG).
   4979..5567    -  rep_origin     ori: high-copy-number ColE1/pMB1/pBR322/pUC origin of replication
   5738..6598    -  CDS            AmpR: β-lactamase; bla; confers resistance to ampicillin, carbenicillin, and related antibiotics
   6599..6703    -  promoter       AmpR promoter: bla
   6756..7184    -  rep_origin     f1 ori (sequence partly withheld): f1 bacteriophage origin of replication; arrow indicates direction of (+) strand synthesis
   7189..7258    -  CDS            lacZα (fragment): LacZα fragment of β-galactosidase; lacZ fragment
   7253..7385    -  repeat_region  AAV2 ITR (fragment): inverted terminal repeat of adeno-associated virus serotype 2 inverted
>Addgene plasmid #160726 | pAAV-UBC-S2-RAB_EKARev | addgene full sequence | sequence record 315763 | Addgene Partial NGS Result
GGCCTCCGCGCCGGGTTTTGGCGCCTCCCGCGGGCGCCCCCCTCCTCACGGCGAGCGCTGCCACGTCAGA
CGAAGGGCGCAGCGAGCGTCCTGATCCTTCCGCCCGGACGCTCAGGACAGCGGCCCGCTGCTCATAAGAC
TCGGCCTTAGAACCCCAGTATCAGCAGAAGGACATTTTAGGACGGGACTTGGGTGACTCTAGGGCACTGG
TTTTCTTTCCAGAGAGCGGAACAGGCGAGGAAAAGTAGTCCCTTCTCGGCGATTCTGCGGAGGGATCTCC
GTGGGGCGGTGAACGCCGATGATTATATAAGGACGCGCCGGGTGTGGCACAGCTAGTTCCGTCGCAGCCG
GGATTTGGGTCGCGGTTCTTGTTTGTGGATCGCTGTGATCGTCACTTGGCGACTAGTGCCACCATGAAGC
CCACCACAATCAGCCTGCTGCAGAAGTACAAGCAGGAGAAGAAGCGGTTCGCCACCATCACAGCTTACGA
CTACTCCTTCGCCAAGCTGTTTGCTGATGAGGGACTGAACGTGATGCTGGTGGGAGACTCTCTGGGCATG
ACCGTGCAGGGACACGACAGCACCCTGCCAGTGACAGTGGCCGATATCGCTTACCACACAGCCGCTGTGA
GGAGAGGAGCCCCTAACTGCCTGCTGCTGGCTGATCTGCCCTTCATGGCCTACGCTACCCCTGAGCAGGC
CTTTGAGAACGCCGCTACAGTGATGAGGGCCGGCGCTAACATGGTGAAGATCGAGGGCGGAGAGTGGCTG
GTGGAGACCGTGCAGATGCTGACAGAGAGAGCCGTGCCAGTGTGCGGACACCTGGGACTGACCCCACAGT
CTGTGAACATCTTTGGCGGATACAAGGTGCAGGGAAGGGGACTGCTGGCTGGACTGCAGCTGCTGTCCGA
CGCTCTGGCTCTGGAGGCTGCTGGAGCTCAGCTGCTGGTGCTGGAGTGCGTGCCTGTGGAGCTGGCTAAG
CGCATCACAGAGGCCCTGGCTATCCCAGTGATCGGAATCGGAGCTGGAAACGTGACCGACGGACAGATCC
TGGTCATGCACGATGCTTTCGGCATCACAGGCGGACACATCCCAAAGTTCGCCAAGAACTTTCTGGCTGA
GACCGGCGATATCAGGGCTGCTGTGCGCCAGTACATGGCTGAGGTGGAGTCCGGAGTGTACCCAGGAGAG
GAGCACAGCTTTCACTCTAGAGGAGGTTCTGGTGGAACCGGTGGAAGTGGAGGGACAGGAGGTTCAGGTG
GTACTGGTGGCTCTGGAGGAACAGGAGGCTCCGGAGGTACAGGAGGGTCAGGAGGGACTGGAGGCTCTGG
AGGTACTGGCGGTTCAGGAGGTACCATGGTGTCCAAGAGCGAAGAAGTGATCAAGGAGTTCATGAGGTTC
AAGGTCAGGCTGGAAGGAAGCATGAATGGCCACGAGTTCGAGATTGAGGGAGAGGGTGAAGGCAGACCTT
ATGAAGGAACACAGACTGCTAAACTCAAAGTGACTAAAGGTGGTCCTCTCCCATTCGCTTGGGACATCCT
GTCTCCACAGATCATGTATGGCAGCAAAGCATACGTCAAGCACCCAGCCGACGTGCCAGATTACATGAAA
CTGAGCTTCCCAGAGGGATTCAAATGGGAAAGGGTGATGCACTTCGAGGATGGAGGACTCGTCACAGTTA
CCCAAGACACTTCTCTCCAAGACGGAACCCTGATCTACAAGGTCAAGATGAGAGGCACTAACTTTCCACC
CGATGGACCCGTTATGCAGAAGAAGACTCTCGGTTGGGACTATGCAACTGAGAGACTGTACCCAGAAGAC
GGAGTGCTCAAGGGTGAACTGCTCGGTAGACTCAAGCTCAAGGACGGTGGCCTGAACCTGGTGGAGTTCA
AGACAATCTACATGGCTAAGAAGCCAGTCCAGCTCCCTGGCTACTACTTCGTGGACACCAAACTGGGCAT
TACATCTCACAATGAAGACTACACCATCGTGGAGCAGTACGAACGCTCCGAAGGTAGGCATCACCTGGGA
CATGGAACTGGTTCCAGGTCCATGGCTGATGAAGAGAAGCTGCCACCTGGATGGGAGAAGAGAATGTCTC
GCAGCTCTGGCAGAGTTTACTACTTCAACCACATCACAAACGCCTCCCAGTGGGAAAGGCCATCCGGTAA
CTCTTCCTCCGGTGGCAAGAACGGACAAGGCGAACCTGCTAGAGGAACCAGTGCTGGTGGTAGTGCTGGT
GGTAGTGCTGGTGGTAGTGCTGGTGGTAGTGCTGGTGGTTCCGGCAGTGCTGGTGGTAGTGCTGGTGGTA
GTACCAGTGCTGGTGGTAGTGCTGGTGGTAGTGCTGGTGGTAGTGCTGGTGGTAGTGCTGGTGGTTCCGG
CAGTGCTGGTGGTAGTGCTGGTGGTAGTACCAGTGCTGGTGGTAGTGCTGGTGGTAGTGCTGGTGGTAGT
GCTGGTGGTAGTGCTGGTGGTTCCGGCAGTGCTGGTGGTAGTGCTGGTGGTAGTACCAGTGCTGGTGGTA
GTGCTGGTGGTAGTGCTGGTGGTAGTGCTGGTGGTAGTGCTGGTGGTTCTGGTCCAGATGTGCCTCGCAC
TCCTGTGGACAAGGCTAAACTGAGCTTCCAGTTTCCAGGTACTGCTAGCAGCGAAGATAACAACATGGCT
ACCATCAAGGAGTTCATGAGATTCAAAGTTCGCATGGAGGGCAGCATGAACGGACACGAGTTCGAAATCG
AGGGTGAAGGTGAGGGCAGACCTTACGAAGGTACTCAGACTGCAAAGCTGAAGGTGACCAAGGGTGGACC
TCTGCCATTTGCCTGGGACATCCTCTCTCCACAGTTCATGTACGGCAGCGAGGCATACGTCAGGCATCCT
GCTGATATCCCTGATTACAAGAAACTCCCATTTCCTGAGGGATTCAAATGGGAGAGAGTCATGAACTTTG
AAGACGGTGGTCTGGTCACTGTGACACAGGACTCTTCTCTGCAGGACGGAACCCTCATCTGCAAAGTTAA
GATGAGAGGAACAAACTTTCCTCCAGACGGACCCGTGATGCAGAAGAAGACTATGGGCTGGGAGGCTTCT
ACAGAGATGCTGTACCCTGAGGACGGAGTGCTGAAGGGTCATTCCTACCAAGCTCTCAAGCTGAAGGACG
GTGGCCACTATCTCGTGGAGTTCGAGACTATCTACATGGCAAAGAAACCCGTGCAACTGCCTGGTGACTA
CTGTGTTGACACAAAGCTGGACATTACAAGCCACAACGAGGATTACACCATCGTTGAGCAATACGGAAGG
TCTGAGGGCAGGCATAGGCTCGGCATGGATGAGAGGTACAAGGGATCCGGTTACACTGACATTGAGATGA
ACAGACTCGGTAAGGGAGGTTCTGGAGGTTCTGGTGGTACTGGTGGTTCTGGAGGATCTGGTGGTACAGG
AGGTAGCGGAGGTTCTGGTGGAACCGGAAGCAGAGTGTACGAGTCTGAGAAACTGGCTAGAGAGGCAGAC
AAGCTGGCTCAGAAGAGCGAGGATATGGCTAGAGAGGCAGATAAGCAGGCCAGGAGGGCTGAGGAAAGAC
CTGACAGAGAAGAGATTGCTAGGCTCGCTGCCATCATTGCTAGGATGGTGGCTCTCAACTCCAGAATCGC
AATGCTCATGGCACGCATGATCATGCTGAACTCTCAAGAGAGCTAAAAGCTTATCGATAATCAACCTCTG
GATTACAAAATTTGTGAAAGATTGACTGGTATTCTTAACTATGTTGCTCCTTTTACGCTATGTGGATACG
CTGCTTTAATGCCTTTGTATCATGCTATTGCTTCCCGTATGGCTTTCATTTTCTCCTCCTTGTATAAATC
CTGGTTGCTGTCTCTTTATGAGGAGTTGTGGCCCGTTGTCAGGCAACGTGGCGTGGTGTGCACTGTGTTT
GCTGACGCAACCCCCACTGGTTGGGGCATTGCCACCACCTGTCAGCTCCTTTCCGGGACTTTCGCTTTCC
CCCTCCCTATTGCCACGGCGGAACTCATCGCCGCCTGCCTTGCCCGCTGCTGGACAGGGGCTCGGCTGTT
GGGCACTGACAATTCCGTGGTGTTGTCGGGGAAATCATCGTCCTTTCCTTGGCTGCTCGCCTGTGTTGCC
ACCTGGATTCTGCGCGGGACGTCCTTCTGCTACGTCCCTTCGGCCCTCAATCCAGCGGACCTTCCTTCCC
GCGGCCTGCTGCCGGCTCTGCGGCCTCTTCCGCGTCTTCGCCTTCGCCCTCAGACGAGTCGGATCTCCCT
TTGGGCCGCCTCCCCGCATCGATACCGTCGACCCGGGCGGCCGCTTCGAGCAGACATGATAAGATACATT
GATGAGTTTGGACAAACCACAACTAGAATGCAGTGAAAAAAATGCTTTATTTGTGAAATTTGTGATGCTA
TTGCTTTATTTGTAACCATTATAAGCTGCAATAAACAAGTTAACAACAACAATTGCATTCATTTTATGTT
TCAGGTTCAGGGGGAGATGTGGGAGGTTTTTTAAAGCAAGTAAAACCTCTACAAATGTGGTAAAATCGAT
AAGGATCTTCCTAGAGCATGGCTACGTAGATAAGTAGCATGGCGGGTTAATCATTAACTACAAGGAACCC
CTAGTGATGGAGTTGGCCACTCCCTCTCTGCGCGCTCGCTCGCTCACTGAGGCCGGGCGACCAAAGGTCG
CCCGACGCCCGGGCTTTGCCCGGGCGGCCTCAGTGAGCGAGCGAGCGCGCAGCTGCATTAATGAATCGGC
CAACGCGCGGGGAGAGGCGGTTTGCGTATTGGGCGCTCTTCCGCTTCCTCGCTCACTGACTCGCTGCGCT
CGGTCGTTCGGCTGCGGCGAGCGGTATCAGCTCACTCAAAGGCGGTAATACGGTTATCCACAGAATCAGG
GGATAACGCAGGAAAGAACATGTGAGCAAAAGGCCAGCAAAAGGCCAGGAACCGTAAAAAGGCCGCGTTG
CTGGCGTTTTTCCATAGGCTCCGCCCCCCTGACGAGCATCACAAAAATCGACGCTCAAGTCAGAGGTGGC
GAAACCCGACAGGACTATAAAGATACCAGGCGTTTCCCCCTGGAAGCTCCCTCGTGCGCTCTCCTGTTCC
GACCCTGCCGCTTACCGGATACCTGTCCGCCTTTCTCCCTTCGGGAAGCGTGGCGCTTTCTCATAGCTCA
CGCTGTAGGTATCTCAGTTCGGTGTAGGTCGTTCGCTCCAAGCTGGGCTGTGTGCACGAACCCCCCGTTC
AGCCCGACCGCTGCGCCTTATCCGGTAACTATCGTCTTGAGTCCAACCCGGTAAGACACGACTTATCGCC
ACTGGCAGCAGCCACTGGTAACAGGATTAGCAGAGCGAGGTATGTAGGCGGTGCTACAGAGTTCTTGAAG
TGGTGGCCTAACTACGGCTACACTAGAAGAACAGTATTTGGTATCTGCGCTCTGCTGAAGCCAGTTACCT
TCGGAAAAAGAGTTGGTAGCTCTTGATCCGGCAAACAAACCACCGCTGGTAGCGGTGGTTTTTTTGTTTG
CAAGCAGCAGATTACGCGCAGAAAAAAAGGATCTCAAGAAGATCCTTTGATCTTTTCTACGGGGTCTGAC
GCTCAGTGGAACGAAAACTCACGTTAAGGGATTTTGGTCATGAGATTATCAAAAAGGATCTTCACCTAGA
TCCTTTTAAATTAAAAATGAAGTTTTAAATCAATCTAAAGTATATATGAGTAAACTTGGTCTGACAGTTA
CCAATGCTTAATCAGTGAGGCACCTATCTCAGCGATCTGTCTATTTCGTTCATCCATAGTTGCCTGACTC
CCCGTCGTGTAGATAACTACGATACGGGAGGGCTTACCATCTGGCCCCAGTGCTGCAATGATACCGCGAG
ACCCACGCTCACCGGCTCCAGATTTATCAGCAATAAACCAGCCAGCCGGAAGGGCCGAGCGCAGAAGTGG
TCCTGCAACTTTATCCGCCTCCATCCAGTCTATTAATTGTTGCCGGGAAGCTAGAGTAAGTAGTTCGCCA
GTTAATAGTTTGCGCAACGTTGTTGCCATTGCTACAGGCATCGTGGTGTCACGCTCGTCGTTTGGTATGG
CTTCATTCAGCTCCGGTTCCCAACGATCAAGGCGAGTTACATGATCCCCCATGTTGTGCAAAAAAGCGGT
TAGCTCCTTCGGTCCTCCGATCGTTGTCAGAAGTAAGTTGGCCGCAGTGTTATCACTCATGGTTATGGCA
GCACTGCATAATTCTCTTACTGTCATGCCATCCGTAAGATGCTTTTCTGTGACTGGTGAGTACTCAACCA
AGTCATTCTGAGAATAGTGTATGCGGCGACCGAGTTGCTCTTGCCCGGCGTCAATACGGGATAATACCGC
GCCACATAGCAGAACTTTAAAAGTGCTCATCATTGGAAAACGTTCTTCGGGGCGAAAACTCTCAAGGATC
TTACCGCTGTTGAGATCCAGTTCGATGTAACCCACTCGTGCACCCAACTGATCTTCAGCATCTTTTACTT
TCACCAGCGTTTCTGGGTGAGCAAAAACAGGAAGGCAAAATGCCGCAAAAAAGGGAATAAGGGCGACACG
GAAATGTTGAATACTCATACTCTTCCTTTTTCAATATTATTGAAGCATTTATCAGGGTTATTGTCTCATG
AGCGGATACATATTTGAATGTATTTAGAAAAATAAACAAATAGGGGTTCCGCGCACATTTCCCCGAAAAG
TGCCACCTAAATTGTAAGCGTTAATATTTTGTTAAAATTCGCGTTAAATTTTTGTTAAATCAGCTCATTT
TTTAACCAATAGGCCGAAATCGGCAAAATCCCTTATAAATCAAAAGAATAGACCGAGATAGGGTTGAGTG
TTGTTCCAGTTTGGAACAAGAGTCCACTATTAAAGAACGTGGACTCCAACGTCAAAGG
[49 nt withheld, positions 6919-6967]
T
[91 nt withheld, positions 6969-7059]
G
[124 nt withheld, positions 7061-7184]
CCCATTCGCCATTCAGGCTGCGCAACTGTTGGGAAGGGCGATCGGTGCGGGCCTCTTCGCTATTACGCCA
GCTGCGCGCTCGCTCGCTCACTGAGGCCGCCCGGGCAAAGCCCGGGCGTCGGGCGACCTTTGGTCGCCCG
GCCTCAGTGAGCGAGCGAGCGCGCAGAGAGGGAGTGGCCAACTCCATCACTAGGGGTTCCTTGTAGTTAA
TGATTAACCCGCCATGCTACTTATCTACGTAGCCATGCTCTAGGAAGATCGTAGGTTAATTAA
