>Addgene plasmid #160726 | pAAV-UBC-S2-RAB_EKARev | depositor partial sequence | sequence record 311263 | S2-RAB_EKARev
ATGAAGCCCACCACAATCAGCCTGCTGCAGAAGTACAAGCAGGAGAAGAAGCGGTTCGCCACCATCACAG
CTTACGACTACTCCTTCGCCAAGCTGTTTGCTGATGAGGGACTGAACGTGATGCTGGTGGGAGACTCTCT
GGGCATGACCGTGCAGGGACACGACAGCACCCTGCCAGTGACAGTGGCCGATATCGCTTACCACACAGCC
GCTGTGAGGAGAGGAGCCCCTAACTGCCTGCTGCTGGCTGATCTGCCCTTCATGGCCTACGCTACCCCTG
AGCAGGCCTTTGAGAACGCCGCTACAGTGATGAGGGCCGGCGCTAACATGGTGAAGATCGAGGGCGGAGA
GTGGCTGGTGGAGACCGTGCAGATGCTGACAGAGAGAGCCGTGCCAGTGTGCGGACACCTGGGACTGACC
CCACAGTCTGTGAACATCTTTGGCGGATACAAGGTGCAGGGAAGGGGACTGCTGGCTGGACTGCAGCTGC
TGTCCGACGCTCTGGCTCTGGAGGCTGCTGGAGCTCAGCTGCTGGTGCTGGAGTGCGTGCCTGTGGAGCT
GGCTAAGCGCATCACAGAGGCCCTGGCTATCCCAGTGATCGGAATCGGAGCTGGAAACGTGACCGACGGA
CAGATCCTGGTCATGCACGATGCTTTCGGCATCACAGGCGGACACATCCCAAAGTTCGCCAAGAACTTTC
TGGCTGAGACCGGCGATATCAGGGCTGCTGTGCGCCAGTACATGGCTGAGGTGGAGTCCGGAGTGTACCC
AGGAGAGGAGCACAGCTTTCACTCTAGAGGAGGTTCTGGTGGAACCGGTGGAAGTGGAGGGACAGGAGGT
TCAGGTGGTACTGGTGGCTCTGGAGGAACAGGAGGCTCCGGAGGTACAGGAGGGTCAGGAGGGACTGGAG
GCTCTGGAGGTACTGGCGGTTCAGGAGGTACCATGGTGTCCAAGAGCGAAGAAGTGATCAAGGAGTTCAT
GAGGTTCAAGGTCAGGCTGGAAGGAAGCATGAATGGCCACGAGTTCGAGATTGAGGGAGAGGGTGAAGGC
AGACCTTATGAAGGAACACAGACTGCTAAACTCAAAGTGACTAAAGGTGGTCCTCTCCCATTCGCTTGGG
ACATCCTGTCTCCACAGATCATGTATGGCAGCAAAGCATACGTCAAGCACCCAGCCGACGTGCCAGATTA
CATGAAACTGAGCTTCCCAGAGGGATTCAAATGGGAAAGGGTGATGCACTTCGAGGATGGAGGACTCGTC
ACAGTTACCCAAGACACTTCTCTCCAAGACGGAACCCTGATCTACAAGGTCAAGATGAGAGGCACTAACT
TTCCACCCGATGGACCCGTTATGCAGAAGAAGACTCTCGGTTGGGACTATGCAACTGAGAGACTGTACCC
AGAAGACGGAGTGCTCAAGGGTGAACTGCTCGGTAGACTCAAGCTCAAGGACGGTGGCCTGAACCTGGTG
GAGTTCAAGACAATCTACATGGCTAAGAAGCCAGTCCAGCTCCCTGGCTACTACTTCGTGGACACCAAAC
TGGGCATTACATCTCACAATGAAGACTACACCATCGTGGAGCAGTACGAACGCTCCGAAGGTAGGCATCA
CCTGGGACATGGAACTGGTTCCAGGTCCATGGCTGATGAAGAGAAGCTGCCACCTGGATGGGAGAAGAGA
ATGTCTCGCAGCTCTGGCAGAGTTTACTACTTCAACCACATCACAAACGCCTCCCAGTGGGAAAGGCCAT
CCGGTAACTCTTCCTCCGGTGGCAAGAACGGACAAGGCGAACCTGCTAGAGGAACCAGTGCTGGTGGTAG
TGCTGGTGGTAGTGCTGGTGGTAGTGCTGGTGGTAGTGCTGGTGGTTCCGGCAGTGCTGGTGGTAGTGCT
GGTGGTAGTACCAGTGCTGGTGGTAGTGCTGGTGGTAGTGCTGGTGGTAGTGCTGGTGGTAGTGCTGGTG
GTTCCGGCAGTGCTGGTGGTAGTGCTGGTGGTAGTACCAGTGCTGGTGGTAGTGCTGGTGGTAGTGCTGG
TGGTAGTGCTGGTGGTAGTGCTGGTGGTTCCGGCAGTGCTGGTGGTAGTGCTGGTGGTAGTACCAGTGCT
GGTGGTAGTGCTGGTGGTAGTGCTGGTGGTAGTGCTGGTGGTAGTGCTGGTGGTTCTGGTCCAGATGTGC
CTCGCACTCCTGTGGACAAGGCTAAACTGAGCTTCCAGTTTCCAGGTACTGCTAGCAGCGAAGATAACAA
CATGGCTACCATCAAGGAGTTCATGAGATTCAAAGTTCGCATGGAGGGCAGCATGAACGGACACGAGTTC
GAAATCGAGGGTGAAGGTGAGGGCAGACCTTACGAAGGTACTCAGACTGCAAAGCTGAAGGTGACCAAGG
GTGGACCTCTGCCATTTGCCTGGGACATCCTCTCTCCACAGTTCATGTACGGCAGCGAGGCATACGTCAG
GCATCCTGCTGATATCCCTGATTACAAGAAACTCCCATTTCCTGAGGGATTCAAATGGGAGAGAGTCATG
AACTTTGAAGACGGTGGTCTGGTCACTGTGACACAGGACTCTTCTCTGCAGGACGGAACCCTCATCTGCA
AAGTTAAGATGAGAGGAACAAACTTTCCTCCAGACGGACCCGTGATGCAGAAGAAGACTATGGGCTGGGA
GGCTTCTACAGAGATGCTGTACCCTGAGGACGGAGTGCTGAAGGGTCATTCCTACCAAGCTCTCAAGCTG
AAGGACGGTGGCCACTATCTCGTGGAGTTCGAGACTATCTACATGGCAAAGAAACCCGTGCAACTGCCTG
GTGACTACTGTGTTGACACAAAGCTGGACATTACAAGCCACAACGAGGATTACACCATCGTTGAGCAATA
CGGAAGGTCTGAGGGCAGGCATAGGCTCGGCATGGATGAGAGGTACAAGGGATCCGGTTACACTGACATT
GAGATGAACAGACTCGGTAAGGGAGGTTCTGGAGGTTCTGGTGGTACTGGTGGTTCTGGAGGATCTGGTG
GTACAGGAGGTAGCGGAGGTTCTGGTGGAACCGGAAGCAGAGTGTACGAGTCTGAGAAACTGGCTAGAGA
GGCAGACAAGCTGGCTCAGAAGAGCGAGGATATGGCTAGAGAGGCAGATAAGCAGGCCAGGAGGGCTGAG
GAAAGACCTGACAGAGAAGAGATTGCTAGGCTCGCTGCCATCATTGCTAGGATGGTGGCTCTCAACTCCA
GAATCGCAATGCTCATGGCACGCATGATCATGCTGAACTCTCAAGAGAGCTAA
